Addgene plasmid #22724: pMXs-DsRed Express
Depositing lab: Shinya Yamanaka. Depositing organization: Kyoto University, Center for iPS Cell Research and Application. Publication: Suppression of induced pluripotent stem cell generation by the p53-p21 pathway. Hong H, Takahashi K, Ichisaka T, Aoi T, Kanagawa O, Nakagawa M, Okita K, Yamanaka S. Nature. 2009 Aug 27. 460(7259):1132-5. 10.1038/nature08235 PubMed 19668191.
Backbone
  Vector backbone: pMXs
  Backbone manufacturer: Dr. Toshio Kitamura of the University of Tokyo
  Backbone size w/o insert (bp): 4800
  Vector type: Mammalian Expression, Retroviral
Growth in bacteria
  Bacterial resistance: Ampicillin, 100 μg/mL
  Growth temperature: 37°C
  Growth strain: DH5alpha
  Copy number: High Copy
Gene/Insert
  Gene/Insert name: a variant of Discosoma sp. red fluorescent protein (alt name: DsRed-Express)
  Species: mushroom
  Mutation: N/A
  Cloning method: Restriction Enzyme; 5′ cloning site BamHI (unknown if destroyed); 3′ cloning site NotI (unknown if destroyed)
  Sequencing primers: 5′ pMX-S1811; 3′ pMXs-AS3200
Resource information
  A portion of this plasmid was derived from a plasmid made by: pMXs is from Dr. Toshio Kitamura of the University of Tokyo, the Institute of Medical Science. If you use this plasmid in a paper, please cite: Retrovirus-mediated gene transfer and expression cloning: powerful tools in functional genomics. Exp Hematol. 2003 Nov;31(11):1007-14. Kitamura T, Koshino Y, Shibata F, Oki T, Nakajima H, Nosaka T, Kumagai H.
Terms and licenses: Academic/Nonprofit Terms; Industry Terms: Not Available to Industry
How to cite: pMXs-DsRed Express was a gift from Shinya Yamanaka (Addgene plasmid # 22724 ; http://n2t.net/addgene:22724 ; RRID:Addgene_22724)
