[The description below was written by a language model from this plasmid's Addgene catalogue record and pLannotate feature annotations shown in this document.]
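Description:
pMXs-DsRed Express is a Moloney murine leukemia virus (MMLV)-based retroviral expression vector built on the pMXs backbone, carrying a red fluorescent reporter for delivery into mammalian cells. In bacteria it is maintained as a high-copy plasmid through a ColE1/pUC-type origin and selected with ampicillin via the β-lactamase gene and its native promoter. The sequenced record is about 5.3 kb, consistent with a backbone of roughly 4.8 kb plus a small insert.

The payload is the mammalian codon-optimized coding sequence for DsRed-Express, a rapidly maturing tetrameric variant of the Discosoma red fluorescent protein, cloned between BamHI and NotI sites. The catalogue lists the species as "mushroom", presumably referring to the mushroom coral source organism. No separate internal promoter is annotated, so expression is expected to be driven by the 5' MMLV LTR. Downstream of that LTR lie the MMLV packaging signal (Ψ), a short fragment annotated as MESV Ψ, a truncated gag lacking its start codon, and a pol-derived region containing a splice acceptor. Together these form an extended packaging region that promotes encapsidation of the genomic RNA and supports expression of the insert. A 3' LTR closes the proviral unit. The annotation tool labels a short adjacent stretch as a ΔU3 self-inactivating fragment, but a full-length LTR annotation sits directly next to it, so the record does not clearly indicate a self-inactivating design.

Because gag, pol and env functions are absent, the plasmid must be introduced into a packaging cell line to produce replication-defective virus. It was deposited in connection with a study of induced pluripotent stem cell generation. There it would plausibly serve as a fluorescent control for monitoring transduction efficiency or retroviral expression and silencing, although the record does not state its specific use.
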