Features (pLannotate 1.2.2; 13 found; start..end, strand, type, name):
      1..678     +  CDS            DsRed-Express: rapidly maturing tetrameric variant of DsRed fluorescent protein (Bevis and Glick, 2002) mammalian codon-optimized
    744..865     +  LTR            3' LTR (ΔU3) (fragment): self-inactivating 3' long terminal repeat (LTR) from Moloney murine leukemia virus
    866..1335    +  LTR            LTR: long terminal repeat from Moloney murine leukemia virus
   1401..1453    -  CDS            lacI (fragment): lac repressor; lacI; The lac repressor binds to the lac operator to inhibit transcription in E. coli. This inhibition can be relieved by adding lactose or isopropyl-β-D-thiogalactopyranoside (IPTG).
   1636..2224    -  rep_origin     ori: high-copy-number ColE1/pMB1/pBR322/pUC origin of replication
   2388..3248    -  CDS            AmpR: β-lactamase; bla; confers resistance to ampicillin, carbenicillin, and related antibiotics
   3249..3353    -  promoter       AmpR promoter: bla
   3383..3976    +  LTR            LTR: long terminal repeat from Moloney murine leukemia virus
   4039..4238    +  misc_feature   MMLV Ψ: packaging signal of Moloney murine leukemia virus (MMLV)
   4290..4378    +  misc_feature   MESV Ψ (fragment): packaging signal of murine embryonic stem cell virus
   4455..4871    +  CDS            gag (truncated): truncated Moloney murine leukemia virus (MMLV) gag gene lacking the start codon
   4881..5255    +  misc_feature   pol region: Moloney murine leukemia virus (MMLV) pol region containing the splice acceptor site
   5277..5293    -  misc_feature   MCS (fragment): pUC18/19 multiple cloning site
>Addgene plasmid #22724 | pMXs-DsRed Express | addgene full sequence | sequence record 169438 | Addgene NGS Result
ATGGCCTCCTCCGAGGACGTCATCAAGGAGTTCATGCGCTTCAAGGTGCGCATGGAGGGCTCCGTGAACG
GCCACGAGTTCGAGATCGAGGGCGAGGGCGAGGGCCGCCCCTACGAGGGCACCCAGACCGCCAAGCTGAA
GGTGACCAAGGGCGGCCCCCTGCCCTTCGCCTGGGACATCCTGTCCCCCCAGTTCCAGTACGGCTCCAAG
GTGTACGTGAAGCACCCCGCCGACATCCCCGACTACAAGAAGCTGTCCTTCCCCGAGGGCTTCAAGTGGG
AGCGCGTGATGAACTTCGAGGACGGCGGCGTGGTGACCGTGACCCAGGACTCCTCCCTGCAGGACGGCTC
CTTCATCTACAAGGTGAAGTTCATCGGCGTGAACTTCCCCTCCGACGGCCCCGTAATGCAGAAGAAGACT
ATGGGCTGGGAGGCCTCCACCGAGCGCCTGTACCCCCGCGACGGCGTGCTGAAGGGCGAGATCCACAAGG
CCCTGAAGCTGAAGGACGGCGGCCACTACCTGGTGGAGTTCAAGTCCATCTACATGGCCAAGAAGCCCGT
GCAGCTGCCCGGCTACTACTACGTGGACTCCAAGCTGGACATCACCTCCCACAACGAGGACTACACCATC
GTGGAGCAGTACGAGCGCGCCGAGGGCCGCCACCACCTGTTCCTGTAGCGGCCGCCAGCACAGTGGTCGA
CGATAAAATAAAAGATTTTATTTAGTCTCCAGAAAAAGGGGGGAATGAAAGACCCCACCTGTAGGTTTGG
CAAGCTAGCTTAAGTAACGCCATTTTGCAAGGCATGGAAAAATACATAACTGAGAATAGAGAAGTTCAGA
TCAAGGTCAGGAACAGATGGAACAGCTGAATATGGGCCAAACAGGATATCTGTGGTAAGCAGTTCCTGCC
CCGGCTCAGGGCCAAGAACAGATGGAACAGCTGAATATGGGCCAAACAGGATATCTGTGGTAAGCAGTTC
CTGCCCCGGCTCAGGGCCAAGAACAGATGGTCCCCAGATGCGGTCCAGCCCTCAGCAGTTTCTAGAGAAC
CATCAGATGTTTCCAGGGTGCCCCAAGGACCTGAAATGACCCTGTGCCTTATTTGAACTAACCAATCAGT
TCGCTTCTCGCTTCTGTTCGCGCGCTTCTGCTCCCCGAGCTCAATAAAAGAGCCCACAACCCCTCACTCG
GGGCGCCAGTCCTCCGATTGACTGAGTCGCCCGGGTACCCGTGTATCCAATAAACCCTCTTGCAGTTGCA
TCCGACTTGTGGTCTCGCTGTTCCTTGGGAGGGTCTCCTCTGAGTGATTGACTACCCGTCAGCGGGGGTC
TTTCACATGCAGCATGTATCAAAATTAATTTGGTTTTTTTTCTTAAGTATTTACATTAAATGGCCATAGT
TGCATTAATGAATCGGCCAACGCGCGGGGAGAGGCGGTTTGCGTATTGGGCGCTCTTCCGCTTCCTCGCT
CACTGACTCGCTGCGCTCGGTCGTTCGGCTGCGGCGAGCGGTATCAGCTCACTCAAAGGCGGTAATACGG
TTATCCACAGAATCAGGGGATAACGCAGGAAAGAACATGTGAGCAAAAGGCCAGCAAAAGGCCAGGAACC
GTAAAAAGGCCGCGTTGCTGGCGTTTTTCCATAGGCTCCGCCCCCCTGACGAGCATCACAAAAATCGACG
CTCAAGTCAGAGGTGGCGAAACCCGACAGGACTATAAAGATACCAGGCGTTTCCCCCTGGAAGCTCCCTC
GTGCGCTCTCCTGTTCCGACCCTGCCGCTTACCGGATACCTGTCCGCCTTTCTCCCTTCGGGAAGCGTGG
CGCTTTCTCATAGCTCACGCTGTAGGTATCTCAGTTCGGTGTAGGTCGTTCGCTCCAAGCTGGGCTGTGT
GCACGAACCCCCCGTTCAGCCCGACCGCTGCGCCTTATCCGGTAACTATCGTCTTGAGTCCAACCCGGTA
AGACACGACTTATCGCCACTGGCAGCAGCCACTGGTAACAGGATTAGCAGAGCGAGGTATGTAGGCGGTG
CTACAGAGTTCTTGAAGTGGTGGCCTAACTACGGCTACACTAGAAGAACAGTATTTGGTATCTGCGCTCT
GCTGAAGCCAGTTACCTTCGGAAAAAGAGTTGGTAGCTCTTGATCCGGCAAACAAACCACCGCTGGTAGC
GGTGGTTTTTTTGTTTGCAAGCAGCAGATTACGCGCAGAAAAAAAGGATCTCAAGAAGATCCTTTGATCT
TTTCTACGGGGTCTGACGCTCAGTGGAACGAAAACTCACGTTAAGGGATTTTGGTCATGAGATTATCAAA
AAGGATCTTCACCTAGATCCTTTTGCGGCCGGCCGCAAATCAATCTAAAGTATATATGAGTAAACTTGGT
CTGACAGTTACCAATGCTTAATCAGTGAGGCACCTATCTCAGCGATCTGTCTATTTCGTTCATCCATAGT
TGCCTGACTCCCCGTCGTGTAGATAACTACGATACGGGAGGGCTTACCATCTGGCCCCAGTGCTGCAATG
ATACCGCGAGACCCACGCTCACCGGCTCCAGATTTATCAGCAATAAACCAGCCAGCCGGAAGGGCCGAGC
GCAGAAGTGGTCCTGCAACTTTATCCGCCTCCATCCAGTCTATTAATTGTTGCCGGGAAGCTAGAGTAAG
TAGTTCGCCAGTTAATAGTTTGCGCAACGTTGTTGCCATTGCTACAGGCATCGTGGTGTCACGCTCGTCG
TTTGGTATGGCTTCATTCAGCTCCGGTTCCCAACGATCAAGGCGAGTTACATGATCCCCCATGTTGTGCA
AAAAAGCGGTTAGCTCCTTCGGTCCTCCGATCGTTGTCAGAAGTAAGTTGGCCGCAGTGTTATCACTCAT
GGTTATGGCAGCACTGCATAATTCTCTTACTGTCATGCCATCCGTAAGATGCTTTTCTGTGACTGGTGAG
TACTCAACCAAGTCATTCTGAGAATAGTGTATGCGGCGACCGAGTTGCTCTTGCCCGGCGTCAATACGGG
ATAATACCGCGCCACATAGCAGAACTTTAAAAGTGCTCATCATTGGAAAACGTTCTTCGGGGCGAAAACT
CTCAAGGATCTTACCGCTGTTGAGATCCAGTTCGATGTAACCCACTCGTGCACCCAACTGATCTTCAGCA
TCTTTTACTTTCACCAGCGTTTCTGGGTGAGCAAAAACAGGAAGGCAAAATGCCGCAAAAAAGGGAATAA
GGGCGACACGGAAATGTTGAATACTCATACTCTTCCTTTTTCAATATTATTGAAGCATTTATCAGGGTTA
TTGTCTCATGAGCGGATACATATTTGAATGTATTTAGAAAAATAAACAAATAGGGGTTCCGCGCACATTT
CCCCGAAAAGTGCCACCTGCATAATGAAAGACCCCACCTGTAGGTTTGGCAAGCTAGCTTAAGTAACGCC
ATTTTGCAAGGCATGGAAAAATACATAACTGAGAATAGAAAAGTTCAGATCAAGGTCAGGAACAGATGGA
ACAGCTGAATATGGGCCAAACAGGATATCTGTGGTAAGCAGTTCCTGCCCCGGCTCAGGGCCAAGAACAG
ATGGAACAGCTGAATATGGGCCAAACAGGATATCTGTGGTAAGCAGTTCCTGCCCCGGCTCAGGGCCAAG
AACAGATGGTCCCCAGATGCGGTCCAGCCCTCAGCAGTTTCTAGAGAACCATCAGATGTTTCCAGGGTGC
CCCAAGGACCTGAAATGACCCTGTGCCTTATTTGAACTAACCAATCAGTTCGCTTCTCGCTTCTGTTCGC
GCGCTTCTGCTCCCCGAGCTCAATAAAAGAGCCCACAACCCCTCACTCGGCGCGCCAGTCCTCCGATTGA
CTGAGTCGCCCGGGTACCCGTGTATCCAATAAACCCTCTTGCAGTTGCATCCGACTTGTGGTCTCGCTGT
TCCTTGGGAGGGTCTCCTCTGAGTGATTGACTACCCGTCAGCGGGGGTCTTTCATTTGGGGGCTCGTCCG
GGATCGGGAGACCCCTGCCCAGGGACCACCGACCCACCACCGGGAGGTAAGCTGGCCAGCAACTTATCTG
TGTCTGTCCGATTGTCTAGTGTCTATGACTGATTTTATGCGCCTGCGTCGGTACTAGTTAGCTAACTAGC
TCTGTATCTGGCGGACCCGTGGTGGAACTGACGAGTTCGGAACACCCGGCCGCAACCCTGGGAGACGTCC
CAGGGACTTCGGGGGCCGTTTTTGTGGCCCGACCTGAGTCCAAAAATCCCGATCGTTTTGGACTCTTTGG
TGCACCCCCCTAATAGGAGGGATATGTGGTTCTGGTAGGAGACGAGAACCTAAAACAGTTCCCGCCTCCG
TCTGAATTTTTGCTTTCGGTTTGGGACCGAAGCCGCGCCGCGCGTCTTGTCTGCTGCAGCATCGTTCTGT
GTTGTCTCTGTCTGACTGTGTTTCTGTATTTGTCTGAAAATTAGGGCCAGACTGTTACCACTCCCTTAAG
TTTGACCTTAGGTCACTGGAAAGATGTCGAGCGGATCGCTCACAACCAGTCGGTAGATGTCAAGAAGAGA
CGTTGGGTTACCTTCTGCTCTGCAGAATGGCCAACCTTTAACGTCGGATGGCCGCGAGACGGCACCTTTA
ACCGAGACCTCATCACCCAGGTTAAGATCAAGGTCTTTTCACCTGGCCCGCATGGACACCCAGACCAGGT
CCCCTACATCGTGACCTGGGAAGCCTTGGCTTTTGACCCCCCTCCCTGGGTCAAGCCCTTTGTACACCCT
AAGCCTCCGCCTCCTCTTCCTCCATCCGCCCCGTCTCTCCCCCTTGAACCTCCTCGTTCGACCCCGCCTC
GATCCTCCCTTTATCCAGCCCTCACTCCTTCTCTAGGCGCCCCCATATGGCCATATGAGATCTTATATGG
GGCACCCCCGCCCCTTGTAAACTTCCCTGACCCTGACATGACAAGAGTTACTAACAGCCCCTCTCTCCAA
GCTCACTTACAGGCTCTCTACTTAGTCCAGCACGAAGTCTGGAGACCTCTGGCGGCAGCCTACCAAGAAC
AACTGGACCGACCGGTGGTACCTCACCCTTACCGAGTCGGCGACACAGTGTGGGTCCGCCGACACCAGAC
TAAGAACCTAGAACCTCGCTGGAAAGGACCTTACACAGTCCTGCTGACCACCCCCACCGCCCTCAAAGTA
GACGGCATCGCAGCTTGGATACACGCCGCCCACGTGAAGGCTGCCGACCCCGGGGGTGGACCATCCTCTA
GACTGCCGGATCTAGCTAGTTAATTAAGGATCCCCGGGTACCGGTCGCCACC
