>Addgene plasmid #22724 | pMXs-DsRed Express | addgene partial sequence | sequence record 77919 | pMX-S1811 5'-GACGGCATCGCAGCTTGGATACAC-3'
AAGGCTGCCGACCCCGGGGGTGGACCATCCTCTAGACTGCCGGATCTAGCTAGTTAATTAAGGATCCCCG
GGTACCGGTCGCCACCATGGCCTCCTCCGAGGACGTCATCAAGGAGTTCATGCGCTTCAAGGTGCGCATG
GAGGGCTCCGTGAACGGCCACGAGTTCGAGATCGAGGGCGAGGGCGAGGGCCGCCCCTACGAGGGCACCC
AGACCGCCAAGCTGAAGGTGACCAAGGGCGGCCCCCTGCCCTTCGCCTGGGACATCCTGTCCCCCCAGTT
CCAGTACGGCTCCAAGGTGTACGTGAAGCACCCCGCCGACATCCCCGACTACAAGAAGCTGTCCTTCCCC
GAGGGCTTCAAGTGGGAGCGCGTGATGAACTTCGAGGACGGCGGCGTGGTGACCGTGACCCAGGACTCCT
CCCTGCAGGACGGCTCCTTCATCTACAAGGTGAAGTTCATCGGCGTGAACTTCCCCTCCGACGGCCCCGT
AATGCAGAAGAAGACTATGGGCTGGGAGGCCTCCACCGAGCGCCTGTACCCCCGCGACGGCGTGCTGAAG
GGCGAGATCCACAAGGCCCTGAAGCTGAAGGACGGCGGCCACTACCTGGTGGAGTTCAAGTCCATCTACA
TGGCCAAGAAGCCCGTGCAGCTGCCCGGCTACTACTACGTGGACTCCAAGCTGGACATCACCTCCCACAA
CGAGGACTACACCATCGTGGAGCAGTACGAGCGCGCCGAGGGCCGCCACCACCTGTTCCTGTAGCGGCCG
CCAGCACAGTGGTCGACGATAAAATAAAAGATTTTATTTAGTCTCCAGAAAAAGGGGGGAATGAAAGACC
CCACCTGTAGGTTTGGCAAGCTAGCTTAAGTAACGCCATTTT
